>Addgene plasmid #8690 | Stat1 alpha pRC/CMV | addgene partial sequence | sequence record 17162 | 8690 with SP6
GGATGTGAAGGAACAGAGTAGCAGGAGGGAATCACAGATGAGAAGGAAAACTGTCGCCAGAGAAGATGAA
AAAAATTCATGCTCTATACTGTGTTCATCATACTGTCGAATTCTACAGAGCCCACTATCCGAGACACCTC
GTCAAACTCCTCAGGAGACATGGGGAGCAGGTTGTCTGTGGTCTGAAGTCTAGAAGGGTGAACTTCAGAC
ACAGAAATCAACTCAGTCTTGATATATCCAGTTCCTTTAGGGCCATCAAGTTCCATTGGCTCTGGTGCTT
CCTTTGGCCTGGAGTAATACTTTCCAAAGGCATGGTCTTTGTCAATATTTGGATACAGATACTTCCGGGG
ATTCTCAGGAATATTCTCAGCAGCCATGACTTTGTAATTGCGAATGATGTCAGGGAAAGTAACAGCAGAA
AGTTCTTTCTTCGTGTAGGGTTCAACCGCATGGAAGTCAGGTTCGCCTCCGTTCTGGGACCGCTCCACCC
ATGTGAATGTGATGGCCCCTTCCCGGGAGCTCTCACTGAACCGCAGCAGGAAGGTCCCCGGCTGCTGGTC
CTTCAACAGGGCACGCTCTCGCTCCTTGCTGATGAAGCCCATGATGCACCCATCATTCCAGAGAGGGAGC
AGGTGTTTTTTAATGAGTTCTAGGATGCTTTCAATCCAAAGCCAGAAGGGAAAATTTTTATCATTTATAT
TTTCCTTACAAAACCTCGTCCACGGAATGAGACCATCGGGGCTGGCGTTAGGACCAAGAAGCTTCTCTCC
CAACATGTTCAGCTGGTCCACATTGAGACCTCTTTTGGTGACAGAAGAAAACTGCCAACTCAGCACTTCT
GAAAGCTGAGCCCATCGTGCACATGGTGG
