[The description below was written by a language model from this plasmid's Addgene catalogue record.]
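Description:
Stat1 alpha pRC/CMV is a mammalian expression plasmid carrying the human STAT1 alpha cDNA in the commercial pRc/CMV backbone. The backbone is about 5.5 kb and the insert about 2.4 kb, cloned by restriction digestion between NotI (5′) and ApaI (3′) sites, both of which remain intact so the insert can be excised again. The plasmid is maintained in E. coli at high copy number under ampicillin selection. For mammalian cells it carries a neomycin resistance marker, allowing G418 selection of stably transfected lines as well as simple transient expression.

The record gives no feature table and does not explicitly list the promoter. The backbone name indicates a CMV-driven vector, in which the cytomegalovirus immediate-early promoter would direct strong constitutive transcription of the insert. The listed sequencing primers, T7 at the 5′ end and SP6 at the 3′ end, indicate that these phage promoter sites flank the cloning region. No epitope tag, fusion partner or reporter is recorded, so the construct appears to express untagged protein.

STAT1 alpha is the full-length, 91 kDa isoform of signal transducer and activator of transcription 1. The associated publication identified it as one of two ISGF-3 component proteins (91 and 84 kDa) encoded by a single gene and activated by interferon alpha. The plasmid is suited to overexpressing STAT1 alpha in cultured mammalian cells, for example to study interferon signalling and STAT1-dependent transcription or to restore STAT1 in deficient cells, although the record does not specify particular applications.
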