Addgene plasmid #8690: Stat1 alpha pRC/CMV
Depositing lab: Jim Darnell. Depositing organization: Rockefeller University. Publication: Proteins of transcription factor ISGF-3: one gene encodes the 91-and 84-kDa ISGF-3 proteins that are activated by interferon alpha. Schindler C, Fu XY, Improta T, Aebersold R, Darnell JE Jr. Proc Natl Acad Sci U S A 1992 Aug 15;89(16):7836-9. 10.1073/pnas.89.16.7836 PubMed 1502203.
Backbone
  Vector backbone: pRc/CMV
  Backbone manufacturer: Invitrogen
  Backbone size w/o insert (bp): 5500
  Vector type: Mammalian Expression
  Selectable markers: Neomycin (select with G418)
Growth in bacteria
  Bacterial resistance: Ampicillin, 100 μg/mL
  Growth temperature: 37°C
  Growth strain: DH5alpha
  Copy number: High Copy
Gene/Insert
  Gene/Insert name: STAT1 alpha (alt name: STAT1a)
  Species: H. sapiens (human)
  Insert size (bp): 2400
  GenBank ID: M97935
  Entrez Gene: STAT1 (a.k.a. CANDF7, IMD31A, IMD31B, IMD31C, ISGF-3, STAT91)
  Cloning method: Restriction Enzyme; 5′ cloning site NotI (not destroyed); 3′ cloning site ApaI (not destroyed)
  Sequencing primers: 5′ T7; 3′ SP6
Terms and licenses: Academic/Nonprofit Terms; Industry Terms: Not Available to Industry
Depositor comments: Diagnostic Restriction Digest with HindIII (6.1kb and 1.7kb).
How to cite: Stat1 alpha pRC/CMV was a gift from Jim Darnell (Addgene plasmid # 8690 ; http://n2t.net/addgene:8690 ; RRID:Addgene_8690)
